>Addgene plasmid #47132 | TAL3413 | depositor partial sequence | sequence record 67219 | Insert sequence
ATGGACTACAAAGACCATGACGGTGATTATAAAGATCATGACATCGATTACAAGGATGACGATGACAAGA
TGGCCCCCAAGAAGAAGAGGAAGGTGGGCATTCACCGCGGGGTACCTATGGTGGACTTGAGGACACTCGG
TTATTCGCAACAGCAACAGGAGAAAATCAAGCCTAAGGTCAGGAGCACCGTCGCGCAACACCACGAGGCG
CTTGTGGGGCATGGCTTCACTCATGCGCATATTGTCGCGCTTTCACAGCACCCTGCGGCGCTTGGGACGG
TGGCTGTCAAATACCAAGATATGATTGCGGCCCTGCCCGAAGCCACGCACGAGGCAATTGTAGGGGTCGG
TAAACAGTGGTCGGGAGCGCGAGCACTTGAGGCGCTGCTGACTGTGGCGGGTGAGCTTAGGGGGCCTCCG
CTCCAGCTCGACACCGGGCAGCTGCTGAAGATCGCGAAGAGAGGGGGAGTAACAGCGGTAGAGGCAGTGC
ACGCCTGGCGCAATGCGCTCACCGGGGCCCCCTTGAACCTGACCCCAGACCAGGTAGTCGCAATCGCGTC
ACATGACGGGGGAAAGCAAGCCCTGGAAACCGTGCAAAGGTTGTTGCCGGTCCTTTGTCAAGACCACGGC
CTTACACCGGAGCAAGTCGTGGCCATTGCATCCCACGACGGTGGCAAACAGGCTCTTGAGACGGTTCAGA
GACTTCTCCCAGTTCTCTGTCAAGCCCACGGGCTGACTCCCGATCAAGTTGTAGCGATTGCGTCGAACAT
TGGAGGGAAACAAGCATTGGAGACTGTCCAACGGCTCCTTCCCGTGTTGTGTCAAGCCCACGGTTTGACG
CCTGCACAAGTGGTCGCCATCGCCAGCCATGATGGCGGTAAGCAGGCGCTGGAAACAGTACAGCGCCTGC
TGCCTGTACTGTGCCAGGATCATGGACTGACCCCAGACCAGGTAGTCGCAATCGCGTCACATGACGGGGG
AAAGCAAGCCCTGGAAACCGTGCAAAGGTTGTTGCCGGTCCTTTGTCAAGACCACGGCCTTACACCGGAG
CAAGTCGTGGCCATTGCAAGCAACATCGGTGGCAAACAGGCTCTTGAGACGGTTCAGAGACTTCTCCCAG
TTCTCTGTCAAGCCCACGGGCTGACTCCCGATCAAGTTGTAGCGATTGCGTCGCATGACGGAGGGAAACA
AGCATTGGAGACTGTCCAACGGCTCCTTCCCGTGTTGTGTCAAGCCCACGGTTTGACGCCTGCACAAGTG
GTCGCCATCGCCTCCAATATTGGCGGTAAGCAGGCGCTGGAAACAGTACAGCGCCTGCTGCCTGTACTGT
GCCAGGATCATGGACTGACCCCAGACCAGGTAGTCGCAATCGCGAACAATAATGGGGGAAAGCAAGCCCT
GGAAACCGTGCAAAGGTTGTTGCCGGTCCTTTGTCAAGACCACGGCCTTACACCGGAGCAAGTCGTGGCC
ATTGCATCCCACGACGGTGGCAAACAGGCTCTTGAGACGGTTCAGAGACTTCTCCCAGTTCTCTGTCAAG
CCCACGGGCTGACTCCCGATCAAGTTGTAGCGATTGCGTCGCATGACGGAGGGAAACAAGCATTGGAGAC
TGTCCAACGGCTCCTTCCCGTGTTGTGTCAAGCCCACGGTTTGACGCCTGCACAAGTGGTCGCCATCGCC
TCGAATGGCGGCGGTAAGCAGGCGCTGGAAACAGTACAGCGCCTGCTGCCTGTACTGTGCCAGGATCATG
GACTGACCCCAGACCAGGTAGTCGCAATCGCGTCACATGACGGGGGAAAGCAAGCCCTGGAAACCGTGCA
AAGGTTGTTGCCGGTCCTTTGTCAAGACCACGGCCTTACACCGGAGCAAGTCGTGGCCATTGCAAATAAT
AACGGTGGCAAACAGGCTCTTGAGACGGTTCAGAGACTTCTCCCAGTTCTCTGTCAAGCCCACGGGCTGA
CTCCCGATCAAGTTGTAGCGATTGCGTCGCATGACGGAGGGAAACAAGCATTGGAGACTGTCCAACGGCT
CCTTCCCGTGTTGTGTCAAGCCCACGGTTTGACGCCTGCACAAGTGGTCGCCATCGCCAGCCATGATGGC
GGTAAGCAGGCGCTGGAAACAGTACAGCGCCTGCTGCCTGTACTGTGCCAGGATCATGGACTGACACCCG
AACAGGTGGTCGCCATTGCTAATAATAACGGAGGACGGCCAGCCTTGGAG
