>Addgene plasmid #47132 | TAL3413 | addgene partial sequence | sequence record 68640 | JDS-TALEN-F 5'-TAGGGGTCGGTAAACAGTGG-3'
TGTGGCGGGTGAGCTTAGGGGGCCTCCGCTCCAGCTCGACACCGGGCAGCTGCTGAAGATCGCGAAGAGA
GGGGGAGTAACAGCGGTAGAGGCAGTGCACGCCTGGCGCAATGCGCTCACCGGGGCCCCCTTGAACCTGA
CCCCAGACCAGGTAGTCGCAATCGCGTCACATGACGGGGGAAAGCAAGCCCTGGAAACCGTGCAAAGGTT
GTTGCCGGTCCTTTGTCAAGACCACGGCCTTACACCGGAGCAAGTCGTGGCCATTGCATCCCACGACGGT
GGCAAACAGGCTCTTGAGACGGTTCAGAGACTTCTCCCAGTTCTCTGTCAAGCCCACGGGCTGACTCCCG
ATCAAGTTGTAGCGATTGCGTCGAACATTGGAGGGAAACAAGCATTGGAGACTGTCCAACGGCTCCTTCC
CGTGTTGTGTCAAGCCCACGGTTTGACGCCTGCACAAGTGGTCGCCATCGCCAGCCATGATGGCGGTAAG
CAGGCGCTGGAAACAGTACAGCGCCTGCTGCCTGTACTGTGCCAGGATCATGGACTGACCCCAGACCAGG
TAGTCGCAATCGCGTCACATGACGGGGGAAAGCAAGCCCTGGAAACCGTGCAAAGGTTGTTGCCGGTCCT
TTGTCAAGACCACGGCCTTACACCGGAGCAAGTCGTGGCCATTGCAAGCAACATCGGTGGCAAACAGGCT
CTTGAGACGGTTCAGAGACTTCTCCCAGTTCTCTGTCAAGCCCACGGGCTGACTCCCGATCAAGTTGTAG
CGATTGCGTCGCATGACGGAGGGAAACAAGCATTGGAGACTGTCCAACGGCTCCTTCCCGTGTTGTGTCA
