[The description below was written by a language model from this plasmid's Addgene catalogue record.]
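Description:
TAL3413 is a TALEN expression plasmid built on the JDS74 backbone, a mammalian expression vector that also carries a T7 promoter. It is propagated in E. coli as a high-copy plasmid under ampicillin selection. The record gives no feature table, so the origin of replication and other backbone elements are not itemised. The use of a BGH reverse sequencing primer suggests that a BGH polyadenylation region lies downstream of the insert.

The roughly 1.4 kb insert is an engineered TAL effector repeat array, named ZebrafishCommunity-Cyp19a1-right. It is designed to recognise a specific 18-nucleotide site in the zebrafish cyp19a1 gene. The array was cloned into the backbone through BsmBI sites, which were destroyed in the process. This places it in frame between the N-terminal 3xFLAG tag and the C-terminal wild-type FokI nuclease domain, both supplied by the backbone. The CMV promoter drives expression of the resulting fusion in transfected cells. The T7 designation indicates that the same coding sequence can be transcribed in vitro, which would typically provide mRNA for embryo injection, although the record does not describe this use explicitly.

FokI cleaves only as a dimer, so this "right" monomer is meant to be used with a partner "left" TALEN that binds the opposite half-site. Together the pair makes a double-strand break at the cyp19a1 locus, and error-prone repair of that break can produce disruptive indels. The associated publication concerns targeted gene disruption in somatic zebrafish cells with engineered TALENs, which fits this plasmid's role as one half of a nuclease pair for zebrafish gene knockout. The depositor recommends a diagnostic restriction digest to verify the plasmid before use, presumably because the repeat array is highly repetitive.
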