Addgene plasmid #47132: TAL3413
Depositing lab: Keith Joung. Publication: Targeted gene disruption in somatic zebrafish cells using engineered TALENs. Sander JD, Cade L, Khayter C, Reyon D, Peterson RT, Joung JK, Yeh JR. Nat Biotechnol. 2011 Aug 5;29(8):697-8. doi: 10.1038/nbt.1934. PubMed 21822241.
Backbone
  Vector backbone: JDS74
  Backbone manufacturer: Addgene plasmid #32288
  Backbone size w/o insert (bp): 6447
  Vector type: Mammalian Expression ; T7
Growth in bacteria
  Bacterial resistance: Ampicillin, 100 μg/mL
  Growth temperature: 37°C
  Growth strain: XL1 Blue
  Copy number: High Copy
Gene/Insert
  Gene/Insert name: ZebrafishCommunity-Cyp19a1-right (alt name: Cyp19a1)
  Species: D. rerio (zebrafish)
  Insert size (bp): 1430
  Promoter: CMV
  Tag / fusion protein: 3X Flag (N terminal on backbone); WT FOKI (C terminal on backbone)
  Cloning method: Restriction Enzyme; 5′ cloning site BsmBI (destroyed during cloning); 3′ cloning site BsmBI (destroyed during cloning)
  Sequencing primers: 5′ CMV-F; 3′ BGH-rev
Terms and licenses: Academic/Nonprofit Terms; Industry Terms: Not Available to Industry
Depositor comments: Target binding site: TCCACCACAGCCTCGCCG It is strongly recommended that users perform a diagnostic digest to verify this plasmid prior to use. For example, a double digest of the plasmid with BamHI and KpnI should result in two bands at 2.3kb and 5.8kb.
How to cite: TAL3413 was a gift from Keith Joung (Addgene plasmid # 47132 ; http://n2t.net/addgene:47132 ; RRID:Addgene_47132)
